>Addgene plasmid #81405 | pDONR223_FBXO15_p.E410K | addgene full sequence | sequence record 167790 | Addgene NGS Result
GGCAGTTCCCTACTCTCGCGTTAACGCTAGCATGGATGTTTTCCCAGTCACGACGTTGTAAAACGACGGC
CAGTCTTAAGCTCGGGCCCCAAATAATGATTTTATTTTGACTGATAGTGACCTGTTCGTTGCAACAAATT
GATGAGCAATGCTTTTTTATAATGCCAACTTTGTACAAAAAAGTTGGCATGCCTTCAGAAATCTTGCTGA
AGATATTTTCCTACTTGGATGCTGTGAGCCTTCTGTGTACTGGATGTGTGAGCAGGCGCTTTTATCATCT
AGCCAATGACAATTTTATTTGGATCGGAATCTACTCAACTGCTTTTTCACCTGCAAGATCAAATTGGAAA
TTTAATTCAGTAGAGAAGATAGCTATGTCTATGAGCTTTCTGTCAGTTCAGGATAAAGAAGCTGGTTATT
GGAAGAAAGAATATATCACAAAACAAATAGCATCTGTAAAAGCCGCACTAGCTGACATTCTCAAACCTGT
CAACCCTTACACAGGCCTTCCAGTTAAGACCAAAGAGGCCCTCAGAATATTTGGTTTAGGTTGGGCAATT
ATACTGAAAGAAAAAGGTGGAAAAGAATATATCATGGAGCATGTTGATCTTTCCATAAATGACACATCAG
TTACTGTTATATGGTATGGCAAAAAATGGCCATGCCTAGCATCATTGTCAACCTTAGATTTATGTGGCAT
GACACCAGTTTTTACCGACTGGTATAAAACTCCCACCAAACATAGACTCCGATGGCATTCTTTAATTGCA
AAGTACAATCTGAGTCATTTGACCATATCTACCATGATTGGCTGTGACAGACTCATTCGGATCTTCTGCC
TGCACCCTGGCCTCCTGGTGGGAGTGTGGAAGAAGGAGGAAGAACTGGCTTTTGTTATGGCAAATCTTCA
TTTTCATCACCTTGTGGAGAGGAGCACATTAGGCTCGGCTACTATCCCCTATGAACTGCCTCCACATAGC
CCCTTTTTGGATGATAGCCCCGAGTATGGACTGCACGGCTACCAACTCCATGTTGATCTGCACAGCGGTG
GGGTTTTCTACCTATGTGGTACATTTCGCAATCTCTTCACCAAGAGAGGAAATATTGAAAATGGACATGT
GAAGCTCATTGTTATACATTTAAAAAATAACAGAGAACACCTACCTCTTATTGGAAAAGTTGGCCTCTCG
TGGAAAACTGATATTTTTGATGGCTGTATAAAGAGTTGTTCCATGATGGACGTAACTCTTTTGGATGAAC
ATGGGAAACCCTTTTGGTGTTTCAGTTCCCCGGTGTGCCTGAGATCGCCTGCCACACCCTCTGACAGCTC
TAGCTTCTTGGGACAGACATACAACGTGGACTACGTTGATGCGGAAGGAAGAGTGCACGTGGAGCTGGTG
TGGATCAGAGAGACCAAAGAATACCTTATTGTCAACCTGGTCCTTTATCTTAGTATCGCAAAAATCAACC
ATTGGTTTGGGACAGAATATTGATTGCCAACTTTCTTGTACAAAGTTGGCATTATAAGAAAGCATTGCTT
ATCAATTTGTTGCAACGAACAGGTCACTATCAGTCAAAATAAAATCATTATTTGCCATCCAGCTGATATC
CCCTATAGTGAGTCGTATTACATGGTCATAGCTGTTTCCTGGCAGCTCTGGCCCGTGTCTCAAAATCTCT
GATGTTACATTGCACAAGATAAAAATATATCATCATGCCTCCTCTAGACCAGCCAGGACAGAAATGCCTC
GACTTCGCTGCTACCCAAGGTTGCCGGGTGACGCACACCGTGGAAACGGATGAAGGCACGAACCCAGTGG
ACATAAGCCTGTTCGGTTCGTAAGCTGTAATGCAAGTAGCGTATGCGCTCACGCAACTGGTCCAGAACCT
TGACCGAACGCAGCGGTGGTAACGGCGCAGTGGCGGTTTTCATGGCTTGTTATGACTGTTTTTTTGGGGT
ACAGTCTATGCCTCGGGCATCCAAGCAGCAAGCGCGTTACGCCGTGGGTCGATGTTTGATGTTATGGAGC
AGCAACGATGTTACGCAGCAGGGCAGTCGCCCTAAAACAAAGTTAAACATTATGAGGGAAGCGGTGATCG
CCGAAGTATCGACTCAACTATCAGAGGTAGTTGGCGTCATCGAGCGCCATCTCGAACCGACGTTGCTGGC
CGTACATTTGTACGGCTCCGCAGTGGATGGCGGCCTGAAGCCACACAGTGATATTGATTTGCTGGTTACG
GTGACCGTAAGGCTTGATGAAACAACGCGGCGAGCTTTGATCAACGACCTTTTGGAAACTTCGGCTTCCC
CTGGAGAGAGCGAGATTCTCCGCGCTGTAGAAGTCACCATTGTTGTGCACGACGACATCATTCCGTGGCG
TTATCCAGCTAAGCGCGAACTGCAATTTGGAGAATGGCAGCGCAATGACATTCTTGCAGGTATCTTCGAG
CCAGCCACGATCGACATTGATCTGGCTATCTTGCTGACAAAAGCAAGAGAACATAGCGTTGCCTTGGTAG
GTCCAGCGGCGGAGGAACTCTTTGATCCGGTTCCTGAACAGGATCTATTTGAGGCGCTAAATGAAACCTT
AACGCTATGGAACTCGCCGCCCGACTGGGCTGGCGATGAGCGAAATGTAGTGCTTACGTTGTCCCGCATT
TGGTACAGCGCAGTAACCGGCAAAATCGCGCCGAAGGATGTCGCTGCCGACTGGGCAATGGAGCGCCTGC
CGGCCCAGTATCAGCCCGTCATACTTGAAGCTAGACAGGCTTATCTTGGACAAGAAGAAGATCGCTTGGC
CTCGCGCGCAGATCAGTTGGAAGAATTTGTCCACTACGTGAAAGGCGAGATCACCAAGGTAGTCGGCAAA
TAACCCTCGAGCCACCCATGACCAAAATCCCTTAACGTGAGTTACGCGTCGTTCCACTGAGCGTCAGACC
CCGTAGAAAAGATCAAAGGATCTTCTTGAGATCCTTTTTTTCTGCGCGTAATCTGCTGCTTGCAAACAAA
AAAACCACCGCTACCAGCGGTGGTTTGTTTGCCGGATCAAGAGCTACCAACTCTTTTTCCGAAGGTAACT
GGCTTCAGCAGAGCGCAGATACCAAATACTGTTCTTCTAGTGTAGCCGTAGTTAGGCCACCACTTCAAGA
ACTCTGTAGCACCGCCTACATACCTCGCTCTGCTAATCCTGTTACCAGTGGCTGCTGCCAGTGGCGATAA
GTCGTGTCTTACCGGGTTGGACTCAAGACGATAGTTACCGGATAAGGCGCAGCGGTCGGGCTGAACGGGG
GGTTCGTGCACACAGCCCAGCTTGGAGCGAACGACCTACACCGAACTGAGATACCTACAGCGTGAGCTAT
GAGAAAGCGCCACGCTTCCCGAAGGGAGAAAGGCGGACAGGTATCCGGTAAGCGGCAGGGTCGGAACAGG
AGAGCGCACGAGGGAGCTTCCAGGGGGAAACGCCTGGTATCTTTATAGTCCTGTCGGGTTTCGCCACCTC
TGACTTGAGCGTCGATTTTTGTGATGCTCGTCAGGGGGGCGGAGCCTATGGAAAAACGCCAGCAACGCGG
CCTTTTTACGGTTCCTGGCCTTTTGCTGGCCTTTTGCTCACATGTTCTTTCCTGCGTTATCCCCTGATTC
TGTGGATAACCGTATTACCGCCTTTGAGTGAGCTGATACCGCTCGCCGCAGCCGAACGACCGAGCGCAGC
GAGTCAGTGAGCGAGGAAGCGGAAGAGCGCCCAATACGCAAACCGCCTCTCCCCGCGCGTTGGCCGATTC
ATTAATGCAGCTGGCACGACAGGTTTCCCGACTGGAAAGCGGGCAGTGAGCGCAACGCAATTAATACGCG
TACCGCTAGCCAGGAAGAGTTTGTAGAAACGCAAAAAGGCCATCCGTCAGGATGGCCTTCTGCTTAGTTT
GATGCCTGGCAGTTTATGGCGGGCGTCCTGCCCGCCACCCTCCGGGCCGTTGCTTCACAACGTTCAAATC
CGCTCCCGGCGGATTTGTCCTACTCAGGAGAGCGTTCACCGACAAACAACAGATAAAACGAAAGGCCCAG
TCTTCCGACTGAGCCTTTCGTTTTATTTGATGCCT
Features (pLannotate 1.2.2; 12 found; start..end, strand, type, name):
     38..74      -  CDS            lacZα (fragment): LacZα fragment of β-galactosidase; lacZ fragment
     91..186     +  protein_bind   attL3: mutant version of attL; recombination site for the Gateway® LR reaction LR Clonase™
    186..1490    +  CDS            FBXO15 (fragment): FBX15_HUMAN - Also known as FBX15. Experimental evidence at protein level: Swiss-Prot protein existence level 1. Substrate-recognition component of the SCF (SKP1-CUL1-F-box protein)-type E3 ubiquitin ligase complex. From Homo sapiens (Human).
   1498..1593    -  protein_bind   attL3: mutant version of attL; recombination site for the Gateway® LR reaction LR Clonase™
   1612..1630    -  promoter       T7 promoter: promoter for bacteriophage T7 RNA polymerase
   1820..1843    +  promoter       Pc promoter (fragment): intI1 (promoter lies within the coding sequence); class 1 integron promoter
   2019..2075    +  CDS            GmR (fragment): gentamycin acetyltransferase; aacC1; confers resistance to gentamycin
   2082..2873    +  CDS            SmR: aminoglycoside adenylyltransferase (Murphy, 1985); aadA; confers resistance to spectinomycin and streptomycin
   2966..3554    +  rep_origin     ori: high-copy-number ColE1/pMB1/pBR322/pUC origin of replication
   3737..3829    +  CDS            lacI (fragment): lac repressor; lacI; The lac repressor binds to the lac operator to inhibit transcription in E. coli. This inhibition can be relieved by adding lactose or isopropyl-β-D-thiogalactopyranoside (IPTG).
   3884..3911    -  terminator     rrnB T2 terminator: transcription terminator T2 from the E. coli rrnB gene
   4043..4086    +  terminator     rrnB T1 terminator: Escherichia coli rrnB; transcription terminator T1 from the E. coli rrnB gene
