[The description below was written by a language model from this plasmid's Addgene catalogue record and pLannotate feature annotations shown in this document.]
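Description:
pDONR223_FBXO15_p.E410K is a Gateway entry clone built on the Invitrogen pDONR223 backbone and carrying the human FBXO15 open reading frame with an E410K missense substitution. It is a bacterial propagation and shuttle plasmid, not an expression vector. The record lists no promoter for the insert. The only nearby promoter annotated is a T7 promoter lying outside the recombination sites on the opposite strand. The plasmid replicates in E. coli from a high-copy ColE1/pUC-type origin and is selected with spectinomycin through the aadA (SmR) aminoglycoside adenylyltransferase gene, which sits downstream of a class 1 integron Pc promoter fragment and a short gentamicin-resistance gene remnant. rrnB T1 and T2 terminators, together with small lacZα and lacI fragments, are residual backbone elements.

The FBXO15 coding sequence is flanked on both sides by attL recombination sites. The automated annotation labels both as attL3, though this may simply reflect the tool's closest match. These sites allow LR Clonase-mediated transfer of the ORF into any compatible Gateway destination vector, which then supplies the promoter, tags and selection appropriate to the experiment. The depositor describes the clone as "closed", meaning a stop codon immediately follows the insert, so C-terminal fusions from a destination vector would not be translated. FBXO15 encodes an F-box protein that acts as the substrate-recognition component of an SCF-type E3 ubiquitin ligase complex. The clone belongs to the Target Accelerator Plasmid Collection, a set of variant alleles assembled for systematic functional testing of rare cancer-associated mutations, and it serves as the source clone for the E410K allele in such assays.
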