Addgene plasmid #81405: pDONR223_FBXO15_p.E410K
Purpose: Gateway Donor vector containing FBXO15 , part of the Target Accelerator Plasmid Collection.
Depositing lab: Jesse Boehm & William Hahn & David Root. Depositing organization: Broad Institute. Publication: Systematic Functional Interrogation of Rare Cancer Variants Identifies Oncogenic Alleles. Kim E, Ilic N, Shrestha Y, Zou L, Kamburov A, Zhu C, Yang X, Lubonja R, Tran N, Nguyen C, Lawrence MS, Piccioni F, Bagul M, Doench JG, Chouinard CR, Wu X, Hogstrom L, Natoli T, Tamayo P, Horn H, Corsello SM, Lage K, Root DE, Subramanian A, Golub TR, Getz G, Boehm JS, Hahn WC. Cancer Discov. 2016 Jul;6(7):714-26. doi: 10.1158/2159-8290.CD-16-0160. Epub 2016 May 4. PubMed 27147599.
Backbone
  Vector backbone: pDONR223
  Backbone manufacturer: Invitrogen
  Backbone size w/o insert (bp): 2790
  Vector type: Gateway Entry vector
Growth in bacteria
  Bacterial resistance: Spectinomycin, 50 μg/mL
  Growth temperature: 37°C
  Growth strain: DH5alpha
  Copy number: High Copy
Gene/Insert
  Gene/Insert name: FBXO15
  Species: H. sapiens (human)
  Mutation: E410K
  GenBank ID: NM_152676.2
  Entrez Gene: FBXO15 (a.k.a. FBX15)
  Promoter: None
  Cloning method: Gateway Cloning
  Sequencing primers: 5′ M13pUC-fwd; 3′ M13-Rev
Terms and licenses: Academic/Nonprofit Terms; Industry Terms: Not Available to Industry
Depositor comments: Closed state: stop codon immediately follows insert
How to cite: pDONR223_FBXO15_p.E410K was a gift from Jesse Boehm & William Hahn & David Root (Addgene plasmid # 81405 ; http://n2t.net/addgene:81405 ; RRID:Addgene_81405)
