>Addgene plasmid #81405 | pDONR223_FBXO15_p.E410K | depositor partial sequence | sequence record 154724 | Insert sequence
ATGCCTTCAGAAATCTTGCTGAAGATATTTTCCTACTTGGATGCTGTGAGCCTTCTGTGTACTGGATGTG
TGAGCAGGCGCTTTTATCATCTAGCCAATGACAATTTTATTTGGATCGGAATCTACTCAACTGCTTTTTC
ACCTGCAAGATCAAATTGGAAATTTAATTCAGTAGAGAAGATAGCTATGTCTATGAGCTTTCTGTCAGTT
CAGGATAAAGAAGCTGGTTATTGGAAGAAAGAATATATCACAAAACAAATAGCATCTGTAAAAGCCGCAC
TAGCTGACATTCTCAAACCTGTCAACCCTTACACAGGCCTTCCAGTTAAGACCAAAGAGGCCCTCAGAAT
ATTTGGTTTAGGTTGGGCAATTATACTGAAAGAAAAAGGTGGAAAAGAATATATCATGGAGCATGTTGAT
CTTTCCATAAATGACACATCAGTTACTGTTATATGGTATGGCAAAAAATGGCCATGCCTAGCATCATTGT
CAACCTTAGATTTATGTGGCATGACACCAGTTTTTACCGACTGGTATAAAACTCCCACCAAACATAGACT
CCGATGGCATTCTTTAATTGCAAAGTACAATCTGAGTCATTTGACCATATCTACCATGATTGGCTGTGAC
AGACTCATTCGGATCTTCTGCCTGCACCCTGGCCTCCTGGTGGGAGTGTGGAAGAAGGAGGAAGAACTGG
CTTTTGTTATGGCAAATCTTCATTTTCATCACCTTGTGGAGAGGAGCACATTAGGCTCGGCTACTATCCC
CTATGAACTGCCTCCACATAGCCCCTTTTTGGATGATAGCCCCGAGTATGGACTGCACGGCTACCAACTC
CATGTTGATCTGCACAGCGGTGGGGTTTTCTACCTATGTGGTACATTTCGCAATCTCTTCACCAAGAGAG
GAAATATTGAAAATGGACATGTGAAGCTCATTGTTATACATTTAAAAAATAACAGAGAACACCTACCTCT
TATTGGAAAAGTTGGCCTCTCGTGGAAAACTGATATTTTTGATGGCTGTATAAAGAGTTGTTCCATGATG
GACGTAACTCTTTTGGATGAACATGGGAAACCCTTTTGGTGTTTCAGTTCCCCGGTGTGCCTGAGATCGC
CTGCCACACCCTCTGACAGCTCTAGCTTCTTGGGACAGACATACAACGTGGACTACGTTGATGCGGAAGG
AAGAGTGCACGTGGAGCTGGTGTGGATCAGAGAGACCAAAGAATACCTTATTGTCAACCTGGTCCTTTAT
CTTAGTATCGCAAAAATCAACCATTGGTTTGGGACAGAATAT
